Addgene plasmid #22958: pEGFP-C1-mApg5
Depositing lab: Noboru Mizushima. Publication: Dissection of autophagosome formation using Apg5-deficient mouse embryonic stem cells. Mizushima N, Yamamoto A, Hatano M, Kobayashi Y, Kabeya Y, Suzuki K, Tokuhisa T, Ohsumi Y, Yoshimori T. J Cell Biol. 2001 Feb 19. 152(4):657-68. 10.1083/jcb.152.4.657 PubMed 11266458.
Backbone
  Vector backbone: pEGFP-C1
  Backbone manufacturer: Clontech
  Backbone size w/o insert (bp): 4700
  Vector type: Mammalian Expression
  Selectable markers: Neomycin (select with G418)
Growth in bacteria
  Bacterial resistance: Kanamycin, 50 μg/mL
  Growth temperature: 37°C
  Growth strain: DH5alpha
  Copy number: High Copy
Gene/Insert
  Gene/Insert name: autophagy related genes 5 (alt names: Atg5; Apg5)
  Species: M. musculus (mouse)
  Insert size (bp): 830
  GenBank ID: AB048349
  Entrez Gene: Atg5 (a.k.a. 2010107M05Rik, 3110067M24Rik, Apg5l, Atg5l, Paddy)
  Tag / fusion protein: EGFP (N terminal on backbone)
  Cloning method: Restriction Enzyme; 5′ cloning site BglII (destroyed during cloning); 3′ cloning site SalI (destroyed during cloning)
  Sequencing primers: 5′ EGFP-C
Terms and licenses: Academic/Nonprofit Terms; Industry Terms: Not Available to Industry
How to cite: pEGFP-C1-mApg5 was a gift from Noboru Mizushima (Addgene plasmid # 22958 ; http://n2t.net/addgene:22958 ; RRID:Addgene_22958)
