[The description below was written by a language model from this plasmid's Addgene catalogue record and pLannotate feature annotations shown in this document.]
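Description:
pEGFP-C1-mApg5 is a mammalian expression plasmid built on the Clontech pEGFP-C1 backbone that produces mouse Atg5 (formerly Apg5) fused to the C-terminus of EGFP. The sequenced plasmid is about 5.6 kb. In bacteria it replicates from a high-copy ColE1/pUC-type origin and is selected with kanamycin. An f1 origin is also present, which in principle allows single-stranded DNA production. A single NeoR/KanR cassette (Tn5 aminoglycoside phosphotransferase) serves both hosts. A bacterial bla-type promoter drives it in E. coli, while the adjacent SV40 enhancer/early promoter, together with an HSV TK polyadenylation signal, drives it in mammalian cells, where it confers G418 resistance for stable line selection. The short ble, bGH poly(A) and large T antigen hits in the feature table are fragments, most likely remnants of backbone sequence rather than functional elements.

The expression unit consists of the human CMV immediate early enhancer and promoter, the EGFP coding sequence, a short linker, the roughly 830 bp mouse Atg5 open reading frame, leftover polylinker sequence including a pBluescript-derived fragment, and the SV40 polyadenylation signal. The insert was placed between the BglII and SalI sites of the polylinker, and both sites were destroyed in the process. Atg5 is a core autophagy protein that is conjugated to Atg12. The associated publication used Apg5-deficient mouse embryonic stem cells to dissect autophagosome formation. The GFP fusion is therefore suited to constitutive expression in mammalian cells and to fluorescence imaging of Atg5 localisation during autophagosome formation.
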