Features (pLannotate 1.2.2; 17 found; start..end, strand, type, name):
      1..304     +  enhancer       CMV enhancer: human cytomegalovirus immediate early enhancer
    305..508     +  promoter       CMV promoter: human cytomegalovirus (CMV) immediate early promoter
    553..1269    +  CDS            EGFP: EGFP is a basic (constitutively fluorescent) green fluorescent protein published in 1996, derived from Aequorea victoria. It is reported to be a rapidly-maturing weak dimer with moderate acid sensitivity.
   1291..2115    +  CDS            Atg5: ATG5_MOUSE - Also known as Apg5l. Experimental evidence at protein level: Swiss-Prot protein existence level 1. (Microbial infection) May act as a proviral factor. In association with ATG12, negatively regulates the innate antiviral immune response by impairing the type I IFN production pathway upon vesicular stomatitis virus (VSV) infection. From Mus musculus (Mouse).
   2119..2168    +  misc_feature   MCS (fragment): pBluescript multiple cloning site
   2165..2195    +  misc_feature   MCS (fragment): multiple cloning site
   2207..2291    +  CDS            large T antigen (fragment): large T antigen from SV40 (simian virus 40)
   2314..2435    +  polyA_signal   SV40 poly(A) signal: SV40 polyadenylation signal
   2469..2897    -  rep_origin     f1 ori (sequence partly withheld): f1 bacteriophage origin of replication; arrow indicates direction of (+) strand synthesis
   2924..3028    +  promoter       AmpR promoter: bla
   3030..3387    +  promoter       SV40 promoter: SV40 enhancer and early promoter
   3422..4216    +  CDS            NeoR/KanR: aminoglycoside phosphotransferase from Tn5; aph(3')-II (or nptII); confers resistance to neomycin, kanamycin, and G418 (Geneticin®)
   4237..4389    +  CDS            ble (fragment): BLE_KLEPN - Experimental evidence at protein level: Swiss-Prot protein existence level 1. Binding protein with a strong affinity to the bleomycin family of antibiotics. Binds to CL990; an antimitotic-antibiotic compound. From Klebsiella pneumoniae.
   4448..4495    +  polyA_signal   HSV TK poly(A) signal: herpes simplex virus thymidine kinase polyadenylation signal (Cole and Stacy, 1985)
   4586..4602    -  polyA_signal   bGH poly(A) signal (fragment): bovine growth hormone polyadenylation signal
   4824..5412    +  rep_origin     ori: high-copy-number ColE1/pMB1/pBR322/pUC origin of replication
   5527..5586    +  enhancer       CMV enhancer (fragment): human cytomegalovirus immediate early enhancer
>Addgene plasmid #22958 | pEGFP-C1-mApg5 | addgene full sequence | sequence record 313934 | Addgene NGS Result
CGTTACATAACTTACGGTAAATGGCCCGCCTGGCTGACCGCCCAACGACCCCCGCCCATTGACGTCAATA
ATGACGTATGTTCCCATAGTAACGCCAATAGGGACTTTCCATTGACGTCAATGGGTGGAGTATTTACGGT
AAACTGCCCACTTGGCAGTACATCAAGTGTATCATATGCCAAGTACGCCCCCTATTGACGTCAATGACGG
TAAATGGCCCGCCTGGCATTATGCCCAGTACATGACCTTATGGGACTTTCCTACTTGGCAGTACATCTAC
GTATTAGTCATCGCTATTACCATGGTGATGCGGTTTTGGCAGTACATCAATGGGCGTGGATAGCGGTTTG
ACTCACGGGGATTTCCAAGTCTCCACCCCATTGACGTCAATGGGAGTTTGTTTTGGCACCAAAATCAACG
GGACTTTCCAAAATGTCGTAACAACTCCGCCCCATTGACGCAAATGGGCGGTAGGCGTGTACGGTGGGAG
GTCTATATAAGCAGAGCTGGTTTAGTGAACCGTCAGATCCGCTAGCGCTACCGGTCGCCACCATGGTGAG
CAAGGGCGAGGAGCTGTTCACCGGGGTGGTGCCCATCCTGGTCGAGCTGGACGGCGACGTAAACGGCCAC
AAGTTCAGCGTGTCCGGCGAGGGCGAGGGCGATGCCACCTACGGCAAGCTGACCCTGAAGTTCATCTGCA
CCACCGGCAAGCTGCCCGTGCCCTGGCCCACCCTCGTGACCACCCTGACCTACGGCGTGCAGTGCTTCAG
CCGCTACCCCGACCACATGAAGCAGCACGACTTCTTCAAGTCCGCCATGCCCGAAGGCTACGTCCAGGAG
CGCACCATCTTCTTCAAGGACGACGGCAACTACAAGACCCGCGCCGAGGTGAAGTTCGAGGGCGACACCC
TGGTGAACCGCATCGAGCTGAAGGGCATCGACTTCAAGGAGGACGGCAACATCCTGGGGCACAAGCTGGA
GTACAACTACAACAGCCACAACGTCTATATCATGGCCGACAAGCAGAAGAACGGCATCAAGGTGAACTTC
AAGATCCGCCACAACATCGAGGACGGCAGCGTGCAGCTCGCCGACCACTACCAGCAGAACACCCCCATCG
GCGACGGCCCCGTGCTGCTGCCCGACAACCACTACCTGAGCACCCAGTCCGCCCTGAGCAAAGACCCCAA
CGAGAAGCGCGATCACATGGTCCTGCTGGAGTTCGTGACCGCCGCCGGGATCACTCTCGGCATGGACGAG
CTGTACAAGTCCGGACTCAGATCCCCCGGGATGACAGATGACAAAGATGTGCTTCGAGATGTGTGGTTTG
GACGAATTCCAACTTGCTTTACTCTCTATCAGGATGAGATAACTGAAAGAGAAGCAGAACCATACTATTT
GCTTTTGCCAAGAGTCAGCTATTTGACGTTGGTAACTGACAAAGTGAAAAAGCACTTTCAGAAGGTTATG
AGACAAGAAGATGTTAGTGAGATATGGTTTGAATATGAAGGCACACCCCTGAAATGGCATTATCCAATTG
GTTTACTATTTGATCTTCTTGCATCAAGTTCAGCTCTTCCTTGGAACATCACAGTACATTTCAAGAGTTT
TCCAGAAAAGGACCTTCTACACTGTCCATCCAAGGATGCGGTTGAGGCTCACTTTATGTCGTGTATGAAA
GAAGCTGATGCTTTAAAGCATAAAAGTCAAGTGATCAACGAAATGCAGAAAAAAGACCACAAGCAGCTCT
GGATGGGACTGCAGAATGACAGATTTGACCAGTTTTGGGCCATCAACCGGAAACTCATGGAATATCCTCC
AGAAGAAAATGGATTTCGTTATATCCCCTTTAGAATATATCAGACCACGACGGAGCGGCCTTTCATCCAG
AAGCTGTTCCGGCCTGTGGCCGCAGATGGACAGCTGCACACACTTGGAGATCTCCTCAGAGAAGTCTGTC
CTTCCGCAGTCGCCCCTGAAGATGGAGAGAAGAGGAGCCAGGTGATGATTCACGGGATAGAGCCAATGCT
GGAAACCCCTCTGCAGTGGCTGAGCGAGCATCTGAGCTACCCAGATAACTTTCTTCATATTAGCATTGTC
CCCCAGCCAACAGATTGACCCGGGCTGCAGGAATTCGATATCAAGCTTATCGATACCGTCGACCTCGACG
GTACCGCGGGCCCGGGATCCACCGGATCTAGATAACTGATCATAATCAGCCATACCACATTTGTAGAGGT
TTTACTTGCTTTAAAAAACCTCCCACACCTCCCCCTGAACCTGAAACATAAAATGAATGCAATTGTTGTT
GTTAACTTGTTTATTGCAGCTTATAATGGTTACAAATAAAGCAATAGCATCACAAATTTCACAAATAAAG
CATTTTTTTCACTGCATTCTAGTTGTGGTTTGTCCAAACTCATCAATGTATCTTAACGCGTAAATTGTAA
GCGTTAATATTTTGTTAAAATTCGCGTTAAATTTTTGTTAAATCAGCTCATTTTTTAACCAATAGGCCGA
AATCGGCAAAATCCCTTATAAATCAAAAGAATAGACCGAGATAGGGT
[37 nt withheld, positions 2568-2604]
AAAGAACGTGGACTCCAACGTCAAAGG
[49 nt withheld, positions 2632-2680]
T
[91 nt withheld, positions 2682-2772]
G
[124 nt withheld, positions 2774-2897]
CAGGTGGCACTTTTCGGGGAAATGTGCGCGGAACCCCTATTTGTTTATTTTTCTAAATACATTCAAATAT
GTATCCGCTCATGAGACAATAACCCTGATAAATGCTTCAATAATATTGAAAAAGGAAGAGTCCTGAGGCG
GAAAGAACCAGCTGTGGAATGTGTGTCAGTTAGGGTGTGGAAAGTCCCCAGGCTCCCCAGCAGGCAGAAG
TATGCAAAGCATGCATCTCAATTAGTCAGCAACCAGGTGTGGAAAGTCCCCAGGCTCCCCAGCAGGCAGA
AGTATGCAAAGCATGCATCTCAATTAGTCAGCAACCATAGTCCCGCCCCTAACTCCGCCCATCCCGCCCC
TAACTCCGCCCAGTTCCGCCCATTCTCCGCCCCATGGCTGACTAATTTTTTTTATTTATGCAGAGGCCGA
GGCCGCCTCGGCCTCTGAGCTATTCCAGAAGTAGTGAGGAGGCTTTTTTGGAGGCCTAGGCTTTTGCAAA
GATCGATCAAGAGACAGGATGAGGATCGTTTCGCATGATTGAACAAGATGGATTGCACGCAGGTTCTCCG
GCCGCTTGGGTGGAGAGGCTATTCGGCTATGACTGGGCACAACAGACAATCGGCTGCTCTGATGCCGCCG
TGTTCCGGCTGTCAGCGCAGGGGCGCCCGGTTCTTTTTGTCAAGACCGACCTGTCCGGTGCCCTGAATGA
ACTGCAAGACGAGGCAGCGCGGCTATCGTGGCTGGCCACGACGGGCGTTCCTTGCGCAGCTGTGCTCGAC
GTTGTCACTGAAGCGGGAAGGGACTGGCTGCTATTGGGCGAAGTGCCGGGGCAGGATCTCCTGTCATCTC
ACCTTGCTCCTGCCGAGAAAGTATCCATCATGGCTGATGCAATGCGGCGGCTGCATACGCTTGATCCGGC
TACCTGCCCATTCGACCACCAAGCGAAACATCGCATCGAGCGAGCACGTACTCGGATGGAAGCCGGTCTT
GTCGATCAGGATGATCTGGACGAAGAGCATCAGGGGCTCGCGCCAGCCGAACTGTTCGCCAGGCTCAAGG
CGAGCATGCCCGACGGCGAGGATCTCGTCGTGACCCATGGCGATGCCTGCTTGCCGAATATCATGGTGGA
AAATGGCCGCTTTTCTGGATTCATCGACTGTGGCCGGCTGGGTGTGGCGGACCGCTATCAGGACATAGCG
TTGGCTACCCGTGATATTGCTGAAGAGCTTGGCGGCGAATGGGCTGACCGCTTCCTCGTGCTTTACGGTA
TCGCCGCTCCCGATTCGCAGCGCATCGCCTTCTATCGCCTTCTTGACGAGTTCTTCTGAGCGGGACTCTG
GGGTTCGAAATGACCGACCAAGCGACGCCCAACCTGCCATCACGAGATTTCGATTCCACCGCCGCCTTCT
ATGAAAGGTTGGGCTTCGGAATCGTTTTCCGGGACGCCGGCTGGATGATCCTCCAGCGCGGGGATCTCAT
GCTGGAGTTCTTCGCCCACCCTAGGGGGAGGCTAACTGAAACACGGAAGGAGACAATACCGGAAGGAACC
CGCGCTATGACGGCAATAAAAAGACAGAATAAAACGCACGGTGTTGGGTCGTTTGTTCATAAACGCGGGG
TTCGGTCCCAGGGCTGGCACTCTGTCGATACCCCACCGAGACCCCATTGGGGCCAATACGCCCGCGTTTC
TTCCTTTTCCCCACCCCACCCCCCAAGTTCGGGTGAAGGCCCAGGGCTCGCAGCCAACGTCGGGGCGGCA
GGCCCTGCCATAGCCTCAGGTTACTCATATATACTTTAGATTGATTTAAAACTTCATTTTTAATTTAAAA
GGATCTAGGTGAAGATCCTTTTTGATAATCTCATGACCAAAATCCCTTAACGTGAGTTTTCGTTCCACTG
AGCGTCAGACCCCGTAGAAAAGATCAAAGGATCTTCTTGAGATCCTTTTTTTCTGCGCGTAATCTGCTGC
TTGCAAACAAAAAAACCACCGCTACCAGCGGTGGTTTGTTTGCCGGATCAAGAGCTACCAACTCTTTTTC
CGAAGGTAACTGGCTTCAGCAGAGCGCAGATACCAAATACTGTTCTTCTAGTGTAGCCGTAGTTAGGCCA
CCACTTCAAGAACTCTGTAGCACCGCCTACATACCTCGCTCTGCTAATCCTGTTACCAGTGGCTGCTGCC
AGTGGCGATAAGTCGTGTCTTACCGGGTTGGACTCAAGACGATAGTTACCGGATAAGGCGCAGCGGTCGG
GCTGAACGGGGGGTTCGTGCACACAGCCCAGCTTGGAGCGAACGACCTACACCGAACTGAGATACCTACA
GCGTGAGCTATGAGAAAGCGCCACGCTTCCCGAAGGGAGAAAGGCGGACAGGTATCCGGTAAGCGGCAGG
GTCGGAACAGGAGAGCGCACGAGGGAGCTTCCAGGGGGAAACGCCTGGTATCTTTATAGTCCTGTCGGGT
TTCGCCACCTCTGACTTGAGCGTCGATTTTTGTGATGCTCGTCAGGGGGGCGGAGCCTATGGAAAAACGC
CAGCAACGCGGCCTTTTTACGGTTCCTGGCCTTTTGCTGGCCTTTTGCTCACATGTTCTTTCCTGCGTTA
TCCCCTGATTCTGTGGATAACCGTATTACCGCCATGCATTAGTTATTAATAGTAATCAATTACGGGGTCA
TTAGTTCATAGCCCATATATGGAGTTCCG
